Addgene plasmid #105774: pKK-mVenus-TEV
Purpose: (Empty Backbone) Expression of your protein of interest in fusion with yellow fluorescent protein at the N-terminus (cleavable by TEV). Useful for FRET experiments (PMID: 11753368, 17040988, 22264545).
Depositing lab: Andrzej Dziembowski. Depositing organization: Polish Academy of Sciences, Institute of Biochemistry and Biophysics. Publication: Versatile approach for functional analysis of human proteins and efficient stable cell line generation using FLP-mediated recombination system. Szczesny RJ, Kowalska K, Klosowska-Kosicka K, Chlebowski A, Owczarek EP, Warkocki Z, Kulinski TM, Adamska D, Affek K, Jedroszkowiak A, Kotrys AV, Tomecki R, Krawczyk PS, Borowski LS, Dziembowski A. PLoS One. 2018 Mar 28;13(3):e0194887. doi: 10.1371/journal.pone.0194887. eCollection 2018. PubMed 29590189.
Backbone
  Vector backbone: pcDNA5/FRT/TO
  Backbone manufacturer: Invitrogen
  Vector type: Mammalian Expression ; Flp-In competent
  Selectable markers: Hygromycin
  Tag / fusion protein: mVenus-TEV (N terminal on backbone)
Growth in bacteria
  Bacterial resistance: Ampicillin, 100 μg/mL
  Growth temperature: 37°C
  Growth strain: DH5alpha
  Copy number: High Copy
Gene/Insert
  Gene/Insert name: None
  Tag / fusion protein: mVenus-TEV (N terminal on backbone)
Terms and licenses: Academic/Nonprofit Terms; Industry Terms: Not Available to Industry
Depositor comments: This vector is a member of the pKK vector family. Its cloning site was optimized for the SLIC approach, however, a traditional restriction and ligation based approach is also possible (see Szczesny RJ et al. for detailed protocols; bioRxiv, doi: https://doi.org/10.1101/160101) This vector is a derivate of the pcDNA5/FRT/TO plasmid (Invitrogen) and is suitable for stable cell line generation using the Flp-In system. Transcription of the gene of interest is driven by a tetracycline responsive CMV promoter. A given coding sequence can be cloned into all pKK vectors using just three universal PCR primers and a ligation-independent DNA cloning method. mVenus is a yellow fluorescent protein; acceptor in the commonly used Cerulean-Venus FRET pair. mVenus coding sequence was cloned from Addgene ID: 27793.
How to cite: pKK-mVenus-TEV was a gift from Andrzej Dziembowski (Addgene plasmid # 105774 ; http://n2t.net/addgene:105774 ; RRID:Addgene_105774)
