[The description below was written by a language model from this plasmid's Addgene catalogue record and pLannotate feature annotations shown in this document.]
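Description:
pKK-mVenus-TEV is an empty mammalian expression backbone of 5,903 bp derived from pcDNA5/FRT/TO, belonging to the pKK vector family. It is designed for producing a protein of interest fused at its N-terminus to the yellow fluorescent protein mVenus. In bacteria it is maintained as a high-copy plasmid through a ColE1/pUC-type origin and selected with ampicillin via the β-lactamase gene. Short remnants of f1 ori, lac regulatory elements and other backbone sequences are also annotated but have no evident role in the design.

The expression cassette consists of the CMV enhancer and immediate-early promoter followed by tet operator sequences (annotated as short Tet-related promoter fragments). This gives the tetracycline-responsive CMV promoter described by the depositor, which in the parental system is held off by Tet repressor in suitable host cells until tetracycline is added. Downstream lie the mVenus coding sequence, a TEV protease recognition site that allows the tag to be cleaved off, a cloning site, and the bGH polyadenylation signal. The cloning site is optimised for ligation-independent SLIC cloning, although conventional restriction-ligation cloning is also possible, and the same universal primers serve all pKK vectors. No insert is present.

An FRT site sits immediately upstream of a hygromycin resistance gene with an SV40 poly(A) signal but no complete annotated promoter of its own. As is standard for the Flp-In system, FLP-mediated recombination into a genomic FRT site in a Flp-In host line activates hygromycin resistance, yielding stable, single-site integrants. The two annotated sequence records (depositor and sequencing-derived) show the same features, offset by a few bases. Typical applications include inducible expression, localisation studies and FRET, where mVenus acts as acceptor in the Cerulean-Venus pair.
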