Features (pLannotate 1.2.2; 22 found; start..end, strand, type, name):
     28..80      -  misc_feature   bom (fragment): basis of mobility region from pBR322
    235..614     +  enhancer       CMV enhancer: human cytomegalovirus immediate early enhancer
    615..818     +  promoter       CMV promoter: human cytomegalovirus (CMV) immediate early promoter
    820..839     +  promoter       PLtetO-1 promoter (fragment): modified phage lambda PL promoter with tet operator sites (Lutz and Bujard, 1997)
    841..860     +  promoter       PLtetO-1 promoter (fragment): modified phage lambda PL promoter with tet operator sites (Lutz and Bujard, 1997)
    868..901     +  promoter       TRE3GV promoter (fragment): 3rd-generation Tet-responsive promoter that can be activated by binding of Tet-On® 3G, optimized for retroviral and lentiviral vectors
    990..1706    +  CDS            mVenus: mVenus is a basic (constitutively fluorescent) yellow fluorescent protein published in 2006, derived from Aequorea victoria. It is reported to be a rapidly-maturing monomer with moderate acid sensitivity.
   1713..1729    +  CDS            TEV site (fragment): tobacco etch virus (TEV) protease recognition and cleavage site
   1861..2085    +  polyA_signal   bGH poly(A) signal: bovine growth hormone polyadenylation signal
   2089..2110    +  promoter       SV40 promoter (fragment): SV40 enhancer and early promoter
   2131..2364    +  rep_origin     f1 ori (fragment) (sequence partly withheld): f1 bacteriophage origin of replication; arrow indicates direction of (+) strand synthesis
   2369..2416    +  protein_bind   FRT: FLP-mediated recombination occurs in the 8-bp core sequence TCTAGAAA (Turan and Bode, 2011). FLP recombinase from the Saccharomyces cerevisiae 2μ plasmid
   2424..3446    +  CDS            HygR: aminoglycoside phosphotransferase from E. coli; aph(4)-Ia; confers resistance to hygromycin
   3456..3581    +  CDS            ble (fragment): BLE_KLEPN - Experimental evidence at protein level: Swiss-Prot protein existence level 1. Binding protein with a strong affinity to the bleomycin family of antibiotics. Binds to CL990; an antimitotic-antibiotic compound. From Klebsiella pneumoniae.
   3576..3697    +  polyA_signal   SV40 poly(A) signal: SV40 polyadenylation signal
   3770..3786    -  protein_bind   lac operator: The lac repressor binds to the lac operator to inhibit transcription in E. coli. This inhibition can be relieved by adding lactose or isopropyl-β-D-thiogalactopyranoside (IPTG). lac repressor encoded by lacI
   3794..3824    -  promoter       lac promoter: promoter for the E. coli lac operon
   3839..3860    -  protein_bind   CAP binding site: CAP binding activates transcription in the presence of cAMP. E. coli catabolite activator protein
   3873..3965    -  CDS            lacI (fragment): lac repressor; lacI; The lac repressor binds to the lac operator to inhibit transcription in E. coli. This inhibition can be relieved by adding lactose or isopropyl-β-D-thiogalactopyranoside (IPTG).
   4148..4736    -  rep_origin     ori: high-copy-number ColE1/pMB1/pBR322/pUC origin of replication
   4907..5767    -  CDS            AmpR: β-lactamase; bla; confers resistance to ampicillin, carbenicillin, and related antibiotics
   5768..5872    -  promoter       AmpR promoter: bla
>Addgene plasmid #105774 | pKK-mVenus-TEV | depositor full sequence | sequence record 200330 | pKK-mVenus-TEV sequence 5903 bps
GACGGATCGGGAGATCTCCCGATCCCCTATGGTGCACTCTCAGTACAATCTGCTCTGATGCCGCATAGTT
AAGCCAGTATCTGCTCCCTGCTTGTGTGTTGGAGGTCGCTGAGTAGTGCGCGAGCAAAATTTAAGCTACA
ACAAGGCAAGGCTTGACCGACAATTGCATGAAGAATCTGCTTAGGGTTAGGCGTTTTGCGCTGCTTCGCG
ATGTACGGGCCAGATATACGCGTTGACATTGATTATTGACTAGTTATTAATAGTAATCAATTACGGGGTC
ATTAGTTCATAGCCCATATATGGAGTTCCGCGTTACATAACTTACGGTAAATGGCCCGCCTGGCTGACCG
CCCAACGACCCCCGCCCATTGACGTCAATAATGACGTATGTTCCCATAGTAACGCCAATAGGGACTTTCC
ATTGACGTCAATGGGTGGAGTATTTACGGTAAACTGCCCACTTGGCAGTACATCAAGTGTATCATATGCC
AAGTACGCCCCCTATTGACGTCAATGACGGTAAATGGCCCGCCTGGCATTATGCCCAGTACATGACCTTA
TGGGACTTTCCTACTTGGCAGTACATCTACGTATTAGTCATCGCTATTACCATGGTGATGCGGTTTTGGC
AGTACATCAATGGGCGTGGATAGCGGTTTGACTCACGGGGATTTCCAAGTCTCCACCCCATTGACGTCAA
TGGGAGTTTGTTTTGGCACCAAAATCAACGGGACTTTCCAAAATGTCGTAACAACTCCGCCCCATTGACG
CAAATGGGCGGTAGGCGTGTACGGTGGGAGGTCTATATAAGCAGAGCTCTCCCTATCAGTGATAGAGATC
TCCCTATCAGTGATAGAGATCGTCGACGAGCTCGTTTAGTGAACCGTCAGATCGCCTGGAGACGCCATCC
ACGCTGTTTTGACCTCCATAGAAGACACCGGGACCGATCCAGCCTCCGGACTCTAGCGTTTAAACTTAAG
CTTGGTACCATGGTGAGCAAGGGCGAGGAGCTGTTCACCGGGGTGGTGCCCATCCTGGTCGAGCTGGACG
GCGACGTAAACGGCCACAAGTTCAGCGTGTCCGGCGAGGGCGAGGGCGATGCCACCTACGGCAAGCTGAC
CCTGAAGCTCATCTGCACCACCGGCAAGCTGCCCGTGCCCTGGCCCACCCTCGTGACCACCCTCGGCTAC
GGCCTGCAGTGCTTCGCCCGCTACCCCGACCACATGAAGCAGCACGACTTCTTCAAGTCCGCCATGCCCG
AAGGCTACGTCCAGGAGCGCACCATCTTCTTCAAGGACGACGGCAACTACAAGACCCGCGCCGAGGTGAA
GTTCGAGGGCGACACCCTGGTGAACCGCATCGAGCTGAAGGGCATCGACTTCAAGGAGGACGGCAACATC
CTGGGGCACAAGCTGGAGTACAACTACAACAGCCACAACGTCTATATCACCGCCGACAAGCAGAAGAACG
GCATCAAGGCCAACTTCAAGATCCGCCACAACATCGAGGACGGCGGCGTGCAGCTCGCCGACCACTACCA
GCAGAACACCCCCATCGGCGACGGCCCCGTGCTGCTGCCCGACAACCACTACCTGAGCTACCAGTCCAAG
CTGAGCAAAGACCCCAACGAGAAGCGCGATCACATGGTCCTGCTGGAGTTCGTGACCGCCGCCGGGATCA
CTCTCGGCATGGACGAGCTGTACAAGGGATCCGAAAACCTGTACTTCCAAGGAACCGGTGGTCACCTGTA
CAATCGATCCTGCAGGAGCTAGCGAGAATTTGTATTTTCAGGGTGATATCCAGCACAGTGGCGGCCGCTC
GAGTCTAGAGGGCCCGTTTAAACCCGCTGATCAGCCTCGACTGTGCCTTCTAGTTGCCAGCCATCTGTTG
TTTGCCCCTCCCCCGTGCCTTCCTTGACCCTGGAAGGTGCCACTCCCACTGTCCTTTCCTAATAAAATGA
GGAAATTGCATCGCATTGTCTGAGTAGGTGTCATTCTATTCTGGGGGGTGGGGTGGGGCAGGACAGCAAG
GGGGAGGATTGGGAAGACAATAGCAGGCATGCTGGGGATGCGGTGGGCTCTATGGCTTCTGAGGCGGAAA
GAACCAGCTGGGGCTCTAGGGGGTATCCCC
[124 nt withheld, positions 2131-2254]
C
[91 nt withheld, positions 2256-2346]
AGGGTGATGGTTCACGTACCTAGAAGTTCCTATTCCGAAGTTCCTATTCTCTAGAAAGTATAGGAACTTC
CTTGGCCAAAAAGCCTGAACTCACCGCGACGTCTGTCGAGAAGTTTCTGATCGAAAAGTTCGACAGCGTC
TCCGACCTGATGCAGCTCTCGGAGGGCGAAGAATCTCGTGCTTTCAGCTTCGATGTAGGAGGGCGTGGAT
ATGTCCTGCGGGTAAATAGCTGCGCCGATGGTTTCTACAAAGATCGTTATGTTTATCGGCACTTTGCATC
GGCCGCGCTCCCGATTCCGGAAGTGCTTGACATTGGGGAATTCAGCGAGAGCCTGACCTATTGCATCTCC
CGCCGTGCACAGGGTGTCACGTTGCAAGACCTGCCTGAAACCGAACTGCCCGCTGTTCTGCAGCCGGTCG
CGGAGGCCATGGATGCGATCGCTGCGGCCGATCTTAGCCAGACGAGCGGGTTCGGCCCATTCGGACCGCA
AGGAATCGGTCAATACACTACATGGCGTGATTTCATATGCGCGATTGCTGATCCCCATGTGTATCACTGG
CAAACTGTGATGGACGACACCGTCAGTGCGTCCGTCGCGCAGGCTCTCGATGAGCTGATGCTTTGGGCCG
AGGACTGCCCCGAAGTCCGGCACCTCGTGCACGCGGATTTCGGCTCCAACAATGTCCTGACGGACAATGG
CCGCATAACAGCGGTCATTGACTGGAGCGAGGCGATGTTCGGGGATTCCCAATACGAGGTCGCCAACATC
TTCTTCTGGAGGCCGTGGTTGGCTTGTATGGAGCAGCAGACGCGCTACTTCGAGCGGAGGCATCCGGAGC
TTGCAGGATCGCCGCGGCTCCGGGCGTATATGCTCCGCATTGGTCTTGACCAACTCTATCAGAGCTTGGT
TGACGGCAATTTCGATGATGCAGCTTGGGCGCAGGGTCGATGCGACGCAATCGTCCGATCCGGAGCCGGG
ACTGTCGGGCGTACACAAATCGCCCGCAGAAGCGCGGCCGTCTGGACCGATGGCTGTGTAGAAGTACTCG
CCGATAGTGGAAACCGACGCCCCAGCACTCGTCCGAGGGCAAAGGAATAGCACGTACTACGAGATTTCGA
TTCCACCGCCGCCTTCTATGAAAGGTTGGGCTTCGGAATCGTTTTCCGGGACGCCGGCTGGATGATCCTC
CAGCGCGGGGATCTCATGCTGGAGTTCTTCGCCCACCCCAACTTGTTTATTGCAGCTTATAATGGTTACA
AATAAAGCAATAGCATCACAAATTTCACAAATAAAGCATTTTTTTCACTGCATTCTAGTTGTGGTTTGTC
CAAACTCATCAATGTATCTTATCATGTCTGTATACCGTCGACCTCTAGCTAGAGCTTGGCGTAATCATGG
TCATAGCTGTTTCCTGTGTGAAATTGTTATCCGCTCACAATTCCACACAACATACGAGCCGGAAGCATAA
AGTGTAAAGCCTGGGGTGCCTAATGAGTGAGCTAACTCACATTAATTGCGTTGCGCTCACTGCCCGCTTT
CCAGTCGGGAAACCTGTCGTGCCAGCTGCATTAATGAATCGGCCAACGCGCGGGGAGAGGCGGTTTGCGT
ATTGGGCGCTCTTCCGCTTCCTCGCTCACTGACTCGCTGCGCTCGGTCGTTCGGCTGCGGCGAGCGGTAT
CAGCTCACTCAAAGGCGGTAATACGGTTATCCACAGAATCAGGGGATAACGCAGGAAAGAACATGTGAGC
AAAAGGCCAGCAAAAGGCCAGGAACCGTAAAAAGGCCGCGTTGCTGGCGTTTTTCCATAGGCTCCGCCCC
CCTGACGAGCATCACAAAAATCGACGCTCAAGTCAGAGGTGGCGAAACCCGACAGGACTATAAAGATACC
AGGCGTTTCCCCCTGGAAGCTCCCTCGTGCGCTCTCCTGTTCCGACCCTGCCGCTTACCGGATACCTGTC
CGCCTTTCTCCCTTCGGGAAGCGTGGCGCTTTCTCATAGCTCACGCTGTAGGTATCTCAGTTCGGTGTAG
GTCGTTCGCTCCAAGCTGGGCTGTGTGCACGAACCCCCCGTTCAGCCCGACCGCTGCGCCTTATCCGGTA
ACTATCGTCTTGAGTCCAACCCGGTAAGACACGACTTATCGCCACTGGCAGCAGCCACTGGTAACAGGAT
TAGCAGAGCGAGGTATGTAGGCGGTGCTACAGAGTTCTTGAAGTGGTGGCCTAACTACGGCTACACTAGA
AGAACAGTATTTGGTATCTGCGCTCTGCTGAAGCCAGTTACCTTCGGAAAAAGAGTTGGTAGCTCTTGAT
CCGGCAAACAAACCACCGCTGGTAGCGGTGGTTTTTTTGTTTGCAAGCAGCAGATTACGCGCAGAAAAAA
AGGATCTCAAGAAGATCCTTTGATCTTTTCTACGGGGTCTGACGCTCAGTGGAACGAAAACTCACGTTAA
GGGATTTTGGTCATGAGATTATCAAAAAGGATCTTCACCTAGATCCTTTTAAATTAAAAATGAAGTTTTA
AATCAATCTAAAGTATATATGAGTAAACTTGGTCTGACAGTTACCAATGCTTAATCAGTGAGGCACCTAT
CTCAGCGATCTGTCTATTTCGTTCATCCATAGTTGCCTGACTCCCCGTCGTGTAGATAACTACGATACGG
GAGGGCTTACCATCTGGCCCCAGTGCTGCAATGATACCGCGAGACCCACGCTCACCGGCTCCAGATTTAT
CAGCAATAAACCAGCCAGCCGGAAGGGCCGAGCGCAGAAGTGGTCCTGCAACTTTATCCGCCTCCATCCA
GTCTATTAATTGTTGCCGGGAAGCTAGAGTAAGTAGTTCGCCAGTTAATAGTTTGCGCAACGTTGTTGCC
ATTGCTACAGGCATCGTGGTGTCACGCTCGTCGTTTGGTATGGCTTCATTCAGCTCCGGTTCCCAACGAT
CAAGGCGAGTTACATGATCCCCCATGTTGTGCAAAAAAGCGGTTAGCTCCTTCGGTCCTCCGATCGTTGT
CAGAAGTAAGTTGGCCGCAGTGTTATCACTCATGGTTATGGCAGCACTGCATAATTCTCTTACTGTCATG
CCATCCGTAAGATGCTTTTCTGTGACTGGTGAGTACTCAACCAAGTCATTCTGAGAATAGTGTATGCGGC
GACCGAGTTGCTCTTGCCCGGCGTCAATACGGGATAATACCGCGCCACATAGCAGAACTTTAAAAGTGCT
CATCATTGGAAAACGTTCTTCGGGGCGAAAACTCTCAAGGATCTTACCGCTGTTGAGATCCAGTTCGATG
TAACCCACTCGTGCACCCAACTGATCTTCAGCATCTTTTACTTTCACCAGCGTTTCTGGGTGAGCAAAAA
CAGGAAGGCAAAATGCCGCAAAAAAGGGAATAAGGGCGACACGGAAATGTTGAATACTCATACTCTTCCT
TTTTCAATATTATTGAAGCATTTATCAGGGTTATTGTCTCATGAGCGGATACATATTTGAATGTATTTAG
AAAAATAAACAAATAGGGGTTCCGCGCACATTTCCCCGAAAAGTGCCACCTGACGTC
