Features (pLannotate 1.2.2; 22 found; start..end, strand, type, name):
     19..71      -  misc_feature   bom (fragment): basis of mobility region from pBR322
    226..605     +  enhancer       CMV enhancer: human cytomegalovirus immediate early enhancer
    606..809     +  promoter       CMV promoter: human cytomegalovirus (CMV) immediate early promoter
    811..830     +  promoter       PLtetO-1 promoter (fragment): modified phage lambda PL promoter with tet operator sites (Lutz and Bujard, 1997)
    832..851     +  promoter       PLtetO-1 promoter (fragment): modified phage lambda PL promoter with tet operator sites (Lutz and Bujard, 1997)
    859..892     +  promoter       TRE3GV promoter (fragment): 3rd-generation Tet-responsive promoter that can be activated by binding of Tet-On® 3G, optimized for retroviral and lentiviral vectors
    981..1697    +  CDS            mVenus: mVenus is a basic (constitutively fluorescent) yellow fluorescent protein published in 2006, derived from Aequorea victoria. It is reported to be a rapidly-maturing monomer with moderate acid sensitivity.
   1704..1720    +  CDS            TEV site (fragment): tobacco etch virus (TEV) protease recognition and cleavage site
   1852..2076    +  polyA_signal   bGH poly(A) signal: bovine growth hormone polyadenylation signal
   2080..2101    +  promoter       SV40 promoter (fragment): SV40 enhancer and early promoter
   2122..2355    +  rep_origin     f1 ori (fragment) (sequence partly withheld): f1 bacteriophage origin of replication; arrow indicates direction of (+) strand synthesis
   2360..2407    +  protein_bind   FRT: FLP-mediated recombination occurs in the 8-bp core sequence TCTAGAAA (Turan and Bode, 2011). FLP recombinase from the Saccharomyces cerevisiae 2μ plasmid
   2415..3437    +  CDS            HygR: aminoglycoside phosphotransferase from E. coli; aph(4)-Ia; confers resistance to hygromycin
   3447..3572    +  CDS            ble (fragment): BLE_KLEPN - Experimental evidence at protein level: Swiss-Prot protein existence level 1. Binding protein with a strong affinity to the bleomycin family of antibiotics. Binds to CL990; an antimitotic-antibiotic compound. From Klebsiella pneumoniae.
   3567..3688    +  polyA_signal   SV40 poly(A) signal: SV40 polyadenylation signal
   3761..3777    -  protein_bind   lac operator: The lac repressor binds to the lac operator to inhibit transcription in E. coli. This inhibition can be relieved by adding lactose or isopropyl-β-D-thiogalactopyranoside (IPTG). lac repressor encoded by lacI
   3785..3815    -  promoter       lac promoter: promoter for the E. coli lac operon
   3830..3851    -  protein_bind   CAP binding site: CAP binding activates transcription in the presence of cAMP. E. coli catabolite activator protein
   3864..3956    -  CDS            lacI (fragment): lac repressor; lacI; The lac repressor binds to the lac operator to inhibit transcription in E. coli. This inhibition can be relieved by adding lactose or isopropyl-β-D-thiogalactopyranoside (IPTG).
   4139..4727    -  rep_origin     ori: high-copy-number ColE1/pMB1/pBR322/pUC origin of replication
   4898..5758    -  CDS            AmpR: β-lactamase; bla; confers resistance to ampicillin, carbenicillin, and related antibiotics
   5759..5863    -  promoter       AmpR promoter: bla
>Addgene plasmid #105774 | pKK-mVenus-TEV | addgene full sequence | sequence record 203363 | Addgene NGS Result
GGAGATCTCCCGATCCCCTATGGTGCACTCTCAGTACAATCTGCTCTGATGCCGCATAGTTAAGCCAGTA
TCTGCTCCCTGCTTGTGTGTTGGAGGTCGCTGAGTAGTGCGCGAGCAAAATTTAAGCTACAACAAGGCAA
GGCTTGACCGACAATTGCATGAAGAATCTGCTTAGGGTTAGGCGTTTTGCGCTGCTTCGCGATGTACGGG
CCAGATATACGCGTTGACATTGATTATTGACTAGTTATTAATAGTAATCAATTACGGGGTCATTAGTTCA
TAGCCCATATATGGAGTTCCGCGTTACATAACTTACGGTAAATGGCCCGCCTGGCTGACCGCCCAACGAC
CCCCGCCCATTGACGTCAATAATGACGTATGTTCCCATAGTAACGCCAATAGGGACTTTCCATTGACGTC
AATGGGTGGAGTATTTACGGTAAACTGCCCACTTGGCAGTACATCAAGTGTATCATATGCCAAGTACGCC
CCCTATTGACGTCAATGACGGTAAATGGCCCGCCTGGCATTATGCCCAGTACATGACCTTATGGGACTTT
CCTACTTGGCAGTACATCTACGTATTAGTCATCGCTATTACCATGGTGATGCGGTTTTGGCAGTACATCA
ATGGGCGTGGATAGCGGTTTGACTCACGGGGATTTCCAAGTCTCCACCCCATTGACGTCAATGGGAGTTT
GTTTTGGCACCAAAATCAACGGGACTTTCCAAAATGTCGTAACAACTCCGCCCCATTGACGCAAATGGGC
GGTAGGCGTGTACGGTGGGAGGTCTATATAAGCAGAGCTCTCCCTATCAGTGATAGAGATCTCCCTATCA
GTGATAGAGATCGTCGACGAGCTCGTTTAGTGAACCGTCAGATCGCCTGGAGACGCCATCCACGCTGTTT
TGACCTCCATAGAAGACACCGGGACCGATCCAGCCTCCGGACTCTGGCGTTTAAACTTAAGCTTGGTACC
ATGGTGAGCAAGGGCGAGGAGCTGTTCACCGGGGTGGTGCCCATCCTGGTCGAGCTGGACGGCGACGTAA
ACGGCCACAAGTTCAGCGTGTCCGGCGAGGGCGAGGGCGATGCCACCTACGGCAAGCTGACCCTGAAGCT
CATCTGCACCACCGGCAAGCTGCCCGTGCCCTGGCCCACCCTCGTGACCACCCTCGGCTACGGCCTGCAG
TGCTTCGCCCGCTACCCCGACCACATGAAGCAGCACGACTTCTTCAAGTCCGCCATGCCCGAAGGCTACG
TCCAGGAGCGCACCATCTTCTTCAAGGACGACGGCAACTACAAGACCCGCGCCGAGGTGAAGTTCGAGGG
CGACACCCTGGTGAACCGCATCGAGCTGAAGGGCATCGACTTCAAGGAGGACGGCAACATCCTGGGGCAC
AAGCTGGAGTACAACTACAACAGCCACAACGTCTATATCACCGCCGACAAGCAGAAGAACGGCATCAAGG
CCAACTTCAAGATCCGCCACAACATCGAGGACGGCGGCGTGCAGCTCGCCGACCACTACCAGCAGAACAC
CCCCATCGGCGACGGCCCCGTGCTGCTGCCCGACAACCACTACCTGAGCTACCAGTCCAAGCTGAGCAAA
GACCCCAACGAGAAGCGCGATCACATGGTCCTGCTGGAGTTCGTGACCGCCGCCGGGATCACTCTCGGCA
TGGACGAGCTGTACAAGGGATCCGAAAACCTGTACTTCCAAGGAACCGGTGGTCACCTGTACAATCGATC
CTGCAGGAGCTAGCGAGAATTTGTATTTTCAGGGTGATATCCAGCACAGTGGCGGCCGCTCGAGTCTAGA
GGGCCCGTTTAAACCCGCTGATCAGCCTCGACTGTGCCTTCTAGTTGCCAGCCATCTGTTGTTTGCCCCT
CCCCCGTGCCTTCCTTGACCCTGGAAGGTGCCACTCCCACTGTCCTTTCCTAATAAAATGAGGAAATTGC
ATCGCATTGTCTGAGTAGGTGTCATTCTATTCTGGGGGGTGGGGTGGGGCAGGACAGCAAGGGGGAGGAT
TGGGAAGACAATAGCAGGCATGCTGGGGATGCGGTGGGCTCTATGGCTTCTGAGGCGGAAAGAACCAGCT
GGGGCTCTAGGGGGTATCCCC
[124 nt withheld, positions 2122-2245]
C
[91 nt withheld, positions 2247-2337]
AGGGTGATGGTTCACGTACCTAGAAGTTCCTATTCCGAAGTTCCTATTCTCTAGAAAGTATAGGAACTTC
CTTGGCCAAAAAGCCTGAACTCACCGCGACGTCTGTCGAGAAGTTTCTGATCGAAAAGTTCGACAGCGTC
TCCGACCTGATGCAGCTCTCGGAGGGCGAAGAATCTCGTGCTTTCAGCTTCGATGTAGGAGGGCGTGGAT
ATGTCCTGCGGGTAAATAGCTGCGCCGATGGTTTCTACAAAGATCGTTATGTTTATCGGCACTTTGCATC
GGCCGCGCTCCCGATTCCGGAAGTGCTTGACATTGGGGAATTCAGCGAGAGCCTGACCTATTGCATCTCC
CGCCGTGCACAGGGTGTCACGTTGCAAGACCTGCCTGAAACCGAACTGCCCGCTGTTCTGCAGCCGGTCG
CGGAGGCCATGGATGCGATCGCTGCGGCCGATCTTAGCCAGACGAGCGGGTTCGGCCCATTCGGACCGCA
AGGAATCGGTCAATACACTACATGGCGTGATTTCATATGCGCGATTGCTGATCCCCATGTGTATCACTGG
CAAACTGTGATGGACGACACCGTCAGTGCGTCCGTCGCGCAGGCTCTCGATGAGCTGATGCTTTGGGCCG
AGGACTGCCCCGAAGTCCGGCACCTCGTGCACGCGGATTTCGGCTCCAACAATGTCCTGACGGACAATGG
CCGCATAACAGCGGTCATTGACTGGAGCGAGGCGATGTTCGGGGATTCCCAATACGAGGTCGCCAACATC
TTCTTCTGGAGGCCGTGGTTGGCTTGTATGGAGCAGCAGACGCGCTACTTCGAGCGGAGGCATCCGGAGC
TTGCAGGATCGCCGCGGCTCCGGGCGTATATGCTCCGCATTGGTCTTGACCAACTCTATCAGAGCTTGGT
TGACGGCAATTTCGATGATGCAGCTTGGGCGCAGGGTCGATGCGACGCAATCGTCCGATCCGGAGCCGGG
ACTGTCGGGCGTACACAAATCGCCCGCAGAAGCGCGGCCGTCTGGACCGATGGCTGTGTAGAAGTACTCG
CCGATAGTGGAAACCGACGCCCCAGCACTCGTCCGAGGGCAAAGGAATAGCACGTACTACGAGATTTCGA
TTCCACCGCCGCCTTCTATGAAAGGTTGGGCTTCGGAATCGTTTTCCGGGACGCCGGCTGGATGATCCTC
CAGCGCGGGGATCTCATGCTGGAGTTCTTCGCCCACCCCAACTTGTTTATTGCAGCTTATAATGGTTACA
AATAAAGCAATAGCATCACAAATTTCACAAATAAAGCATTTTTTTCACTGCATTCTAGTTGTGGTTTGTC
CAAACTCATCAATGTATCTTATCATGTCTGTATACCGTCGACCTCTAGCTAGAGCTTGGCGTAATCATGG
TCATAGCTGTTTCCTGTGTGAAATTGTTATCCGCTCACAATTCCACACAACATACGAGCCGGAAGCATAA
AGTGTAAAGCCTGGGGTGCCTAATGAGTGAGCTAACTCACATTAATTGCGTTGCGCTCACTGCCCGCTTT
CCAGTCGGGAAACCTGTCGTGCCAGCTGCATTAATGAATCGGCCAACGCGCGGGGAGAGGCGGTTTGCGT
ATTGGGCGCTCTTCCGCTTCCTCGCTCACTGACTCGCTGCGCTCGGTCGTTCGGCTGCGGCGAGCGGTAT
CAGCTCACTCAAAGGCGGTAATACGGTTATCCACAGAATCAGGGGATAACGCAGGAAAGAACATGTGAGC
AAAAGGCCAGCAAAAGGCCAGGAACCGTAAAAAGGCCGCGTTGCTGGCGTTTTTCCATAGGCTCCGCCCC
CCTGACGAGCATCACAAAAATCGACGCTCAAGTCAGAGGTGGCGAAACCCGACAGGACTATAAAGATACC
AGGCGTTTCCCCCTGGAAGCTCCCTCGTGCGCTCTCCTGTTCCGACCCTGCCGCTTACCGGATACCTGTC
CGCCTTTCTCCCTTCGGGAAGCGTGGCGCTTTCTCATAGCTCACGCTGTAGGTATCTCAGTTCGGTGTAG
GTCGTTCGCTCCAAGCTGGGCTGTGTGCACGAACCCCCCGTTCAGCCCGACCGCTGCGCCTTATCCGGTA
ACTATCGTCTTGAGTCCAACCCGGTAAGACACGACTTATCGCCACTGGCAGCAGCCACTGGTAACAGGAT
TAGCAGAGCGAGGTATGTAGGCGGTGCTACAGAGTTCTTGAAGTGGTGGCCTAACTACGGCTACACTAGA
AGAACAGTATTTGGTATCTGCGCTCTGCTGAAGCCAGTTACCTTCGGAAAAAGAGTTGGTAGCTCTTGAT
CCGGCAAACAAACCACCGCTGGTAGCGGTGGTTTTTTTGTTTGCAAGCAGCAGATTACGCGCAGAAAAAA
AGGATCTCAAGAAGATCCTTTGATCTTTTCTACGGGGTCTGACGCTCAGTGGAACGAAAACTCACGTTAA
GGGATTTTGGTCATGAGATTATCAAAAAGGATCTTCACCTAGATCCTTTTAAATTAAAAATGAAGTTTTA
AATCAATCTAAAGTATATATGAGTAAACTTGGTCTGACAGTTACCAATGCTTAATCAGTGAGGCACCTAT
CTCAGCGATCTGTCTATTTCGTTCATCCATAGTTGCCTGACTCCCCGTCGTGTAGATAACTACGATACGG
GAGGGCTTACCATCTGGCCCCAGTGCTGCAATGATACCGCGAGACCCACGCTCACCGGCTCCAGATTTAT
CAGCAATAAACCAGCCAGCCGGAAGGGCCGAGCGCAGAAGTGGTCCTGCAACTTTATCCGCCTCCATCCA
GTCTATTAATTGTTGCCGGGAAGCTAGAGTAAGTAGTTCGCCAGTTAATAGTTTGCGCAACGTTGTTGCC
ATTGCTACAGGCATCGTGGTGTCACGCTCGTCGTTTGGTATGGCTTCATTCAGCTCCGGTTCCCAACGAT
CAAGGCGAGTTACATGATCCCCCATGTTGTGCAAAAAAGCGGTTAGCTCCTTCGGTCCTCCGATCGTTGT
CAGAAGTAAGTTGGCCGCAGTGTTATCACTCATGGTTATGGCAGCACTGCATAATTCTCTTACTGTCATG
CCATCCGTAAGATGCTTTTCTGTGACTGGTGAGTACTCAACCAAGTCATTCTGAGAATAGTGTATGCGGC
GACCGAGTTGCTCTTGCCCGGCGTCAATACGGGATAATACCGCGCCACATAGCAGAACTTTAAAAGTGCT
CATCATTGGAAAACGTTCTTCGGGGCGAAAACTCTCAAGGATCTTACCGCTGTTGAGATCCAGTTCGATG
TAACCCACTCGTGCACCCAACTGATCTTCAGCATCTTTTACTTTCACCAGCGTTTCTGGGTGAGCAAAAA
CAGGAAGGCAAAATGCCGCAAAAAAGGGAATAAGGGCGACACGGAAATGTTGAATACTCATACTCTTCCT
TTTTCAATATTATTGAAGCATTTATCAGGGTTATTGTCTCATGAGCGGATACATATTTGAATGTATTTAG
AAAAATAAACAAATAGGGGTTCCGCGCACATTTCCCCGAAAAGTGCCACCTGACGTCGACGGATCG
